>Addgene plasmid #48310 | pET His6 Mocr TEV expression vector with BioBrick polypromoter restriction sites (14-O) | depositor full sequence | sequence record 69792 | Full Sequence
GGCACCATGCATCGATCCCGCGAAATGCGGCCGCTTAATTAAGGCATCAAATAAAACGAAAGGCTCAGTC
GAAAGACTGGGCCTTTCGTTTTATCTGTTGTTTGTCGGTGAGTCCTTCCAGTCTGGGCGAAAGCGCGGTC
GATCAAATTAAGCAGAAGGCCATCCTGACGGATGGCCTTTTTGCGTTTCTATCGATCCCGCGAAATTAAT
ACGACTCACTATAGGCCCCTCTAGAAATAATTTTGTTTAACTTTAAGAAGGAGATATACCATGGGTTCTT
CTCACCATCACCATCACCATGGTTCTTCTATGAGCAACATGACATACAATAATGTTTTCGACCACGCGTA
CGAAATGCTTAAGGAGAACATCCGTTATGATGACATACGGGATACAGATGACCTTCACGACGCAATTCAT
ATGGCCGCCGATAATGCCGTCCCTCACTATTATGCCGATATTCGGTCAGTTATGGCATCTGAAGGTATTG
ATCTGGAATTTGAGGATAGTGGCCTCATGCCAGATACGAAGGACGACATCAGAATTCTGCAAGCGCGGAT
CTACGAACAACTTACCATCGATTTATGGGAAGATGCGGAAGATCTCCTGAATGAATACCTGGAAGAAGTG
GAGGAGTATGAGGAAGATGAAGAGGGGACGGGGATCGAGGAAAACCTGTACTTCCAATCCAATATTGGAA
GTGGATAACTGGCTGCTGCCACCGCTGAGCATAGCATAACCCCTTGGGGCCTCTAAACGGGTCTTGAGGG
GTTTTTTGCTGAAAGGAGGAACTATATCAAGTCCCGAAGTAGCTGTCAGACTGCTGGCGACCGCCGCAAC
TAGTGGCGTCATGCGTGCCGTATGGTCTTTCGCCTGTAGACGCCCTACAAGCCGTACTAAAGTGGAAAGA
CCCGCAAAAGGTATCGCGATCGCCCTGCAGGGAACTATATCCGACTAGTAGCCCGCCTAATGAGCGGGCT
TTTTTTTAATTCCCCTATTTGTTTATTTTTCTAAATACATTCAAATATGTATCCGCTCATGAGACAATAA
CCCTGATAAATGCTTCGAAAAAGGAAGAGTATGAGTATTCAACATTTCCGTGTCGCCCTTATTCCCTTTT
TTGCGGCATTTTGCCTTCCTGTTTTTGCTCACCCAGAAACGCTCGTGAAAGTAAAAGACGCAGAGGACCA
ATTGGGGGCACGAGTGGGATACATAGAACTGGACTTGAATAGCGGTAAAATCCTTGAGAGTTTTCGCCCT
GAAGAGCGTTTTCCAATGATGAGCACTTTCAAAGTTCTGCTATGTGGAGCAGTATTATCCCGTGTAGATG
CGGGGCAAGAGCAACTCGGACGACGAATACACTATTCGCAGAATGACTTGGTTGAATACTCCCCAGTGAC
AGAAAAGCACCTTACGGACGGAATGACGGTAAGAGAATTATGTAGTGCCGCCATAACGATGAGTGATAAC
ACTGCGGCGAACTTACTTCTGACAACCATCGGTGGACCGAAGGAATTAACCGCTTTTTTGCACAATATGG
GAGACCATGTAACTCGCCTTGACCGTTGGGAACCAGAACTGAATGAAGCCATACCAAACGACGAGCGAGA
CACCACAATGCCTGCGGCAATGGCAACAACATTACGCAAACTATTAACTGGCGAACTACTTACTCTGGCT
TCACGGCAACAATTAATAGACTGGCTTGAAGCGGATAAAGTTGCAGGACCACTACTGCGTTCGGCACTTC
CTGCTGGCTGGTTTATTGCTGATAAATCTGGGGCAGGAGAGCGTGGTTCACGGGGTATCATTGCCGCACT
TGGACCAGATGGTAAGCCTTCCCGTATCGTAGTTATCTACACGACGGGTAGTCAGGCAACTATGGACGAA
CGAAATAGACAGATTGCTGAAATAGGGGCTTCACTGATTAAGCATTGGTAAACCGATACAATTAAAGGCT
CCTTTTGGAGCCTTTTTTTTTGGACGGACCGGTAGAAAAGATCAAAGGATCTTCTTGAGATCCTTTTTTT
CTGCGCGTAATCTGCTGCTTGCAAACAAAAAAACCACCGCTACCAGCGGTGGTTTGTTTGCCGGATCAAG
AGCTACCAACTCTTTTTCCGAAGGTAACTGGCTTCAGCAGAGCGCAGATACCAAATACTGTCCTTCTAGT
GTAGCCGTAGTTAGGCCACCACTTCAAGAACTCTGTAGCACCGCCTACATACCTCGCTCTGCTAATCCTG
TTACCAGTGGCTGCTGCCAGTGGCGATAAGTCGTGTCTTACCGGGTTGGACTCAAGACGATAGTTACCGG
ATAAGGCGCAGCGGTCGGGCTGAACGGGGGGTTCGTGCACACAGCCCAGCTTGGAGCGAACGACCTACAC
CGAACTGAGATACCTACAGCGTGAGCTATGAGAAAGCGCCACGCTTCCCGAAGGGAGAAAGGCGGACAGG
TATCCGGTAAGCGGCAGGGTCGGAACAGGAGAGCGCACGAGGGAGCTTCCAGGGGGAAACGCCTGGTATC
TTTATAGTCCTGTCGGGTTTCGCCACCTCTGACTTGAGCGTCGATTTTTGTGATGCTCGTCAGGGGGGCG
GAGCCTATGGAAAAACGCCAGCAACGCGGCCTTTTTACGGTTCCTGGCCTTTTGCTGGCCTTTTGCTCAC
ATGTTCTTTCCTGCGTTATCCCCTGATTCTGTGGATAACCGTATTACCGCCTTTGAGTGAGCTGATACCG
CTCGCCGCAGCCGAACGACCGAGCGCAGCGAGTCAGTGAGCGAGGAAGCGGAAGAGCGCCTGATGCGGTA
TTTTCTCCTTACGCATCTGTGCGGTATTTCACACCGCAATGGTGCACTCTCAGTACAATCTGCTCTGATG
CCGCATAGTTAAGCCAGTATACACTCCGCTATCGCTACGTGACTGGGTCATGGCTGCGCCCCGACACCCG
CCAACACCCGCTGACGCGCCCTGACGGGCTTGTCTGCTCCCGGCATCCGCTTACAGACAAGCTGTGACCG
TCTCCGGGAGCTGCATGTGTCAGAGGTTTTCACCGTCATCACCGAAACGCGCGAGGCAGCTGCGGTAAAG
CTCATCAGCGTGGTCGTGAAGCGATTCACAGATGTCTGCCTGTTCATCCGCGTCCAGCTCGTTGAGTTTC
TCCAGAAGCGTTAATGTCTGGCTTCTGATAAAGCGGGCCATGTTAAGGGCGGTTTTTTCCTGTTTGGTCA
CTGATGCCTCCGTGTAAGGGGGATTTCTGTTCATGGGGTAATGATACCGATGAAACGAGAGAGGATGCTC
ACGATACGGGTTACTGATGATGAACATGCCCGGTTACTGGAACGTTGTGAGGGTAAACAACTGGCGGTAT
GGATGCGGCGGGACCAGAGAAAAATCACTCAGGGTCAATGCCAGCGCTTCGTTAATACAGATGTAGGTGT
T
Features (pLannotate 1.2.2; 16 found; start..end, strand, type, name):
     48..94      +  terminator     rrnB T1 terminator: transcription terminator T1 from the E. coli rrnB gene
    154..181     +  terminator     rrnB T2 terminator: transcription terminator T2 from the E. coli rrnB gene
    207..225     +  promoter       T7 promoter: promoter for bacteriophage T7 RNA polymerase
    242..264     +  RBS            RBS: efficient ribosome binding site from bacteriophage T7 gene 10 (Olins and Rangwala, 1989)
    283..300     +  CDS            6xHis: 6xHis affinity tag
    307..654     +  CDS            OCR_BPT7: Experimental evidence at protein level: Swiss-Prot protein existence level 1. Prevents both degradation and modification of T7 DNA by the host restriction-modification complex (PubMed:32039758, PubMed:1095770). Structural mimic of the phosphate backbone of B-form DNA that binds to and completely occupies the DNA-binding sites of all known families of the complex type I DNA restriction enzymes (PubMed:12235377, PubMed:32483229). Thereby, inhibits the restriction endonuclease activity and protects the phage genome as it penetrates into host cytoplasm (PubMed:12235377, PubMed:32483229). Inhibits
    670..686     +  CDS            TEV site (fragment): tobacco etch virus (TEV) protease recognition and cleavage site
    710..728     +  CDS            SET1 (fragment): solubility-enhancement tag derived from T7 phage gene 10B
    732..778     +  terminator     T7 terminator: transcription terminator for bacteriophage T7 RNA polymerase
    992..1066    +  promoter       AmpR promoter (fragment): bla
   1081..1938    +  CDS            bla: BLAT_ECOLX - Experimental evidence at protein level: Swiss-Prot protein existence level 1. TEM-type are the most prevalent beta-lactamases in enterobacteria; they hydrolyze the beta-lactam bond in susceptible beta-lactam antibiotics, thus conferring resistance to penicillins and cephalosporins. TEM-3 and TEM-4 are capable of hydrolyzing cefotaxime and ceftazidime. TEM-5 is capable of hydrolyzing ceftazidime. TEM-6 is capable of hydrolyzing ceftazidime and aztreonam. TEM-8/CAZ-2, TEM- 16/CAZ-7 and TEM-24/CAZ-6 are markedly active against ceftazidime. IRT- 4 shows resistance to beta-lactamase in
   1945..1984    +  terminator     fd terminator: central terminator from bacteriophage fd (Otsuka and Kunisawa, 1982)
   2015..2603    +  rep_origin     ori: high-copy-number ColE1/pMB1/pBR322/pUC origin of replication
   2789..2928    -  misc_feature   bom: basis of mobility region from pBR322
   3030..3221    -  CDS            rop: Rop protein, which maintains plasmids at low copy number; rop
   3261..3371    +  CDS            mbeC (fragment): MBEC_ECOLX - Experimental evidence at protein level: Swiss-Prot protein existence level 1. Required for efficient mobilization of ColE1 plasmid and is thus essential to promote the specific transfer of the plasmid during conjugation. Probably functions by inducing DNA bending, helping the MbeA relaxase to melt the DNA around the nic site and cleave the phosphodiester bond. Binds specifically double-stranded DNA (dsDNA) containing the ColE1 oriT but does not recognize the inverted repeat (IR). From Escherichia coli.
