[The description below was written by a language model from this plasmid's Addgene catalogue record and pLannotate feature annotations shown in this document.]
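Description:
pET His6 Mocr TEV (14-O) is an empty bacterial expression backbone of about 3.4 kb from the pET family, designed to receive an open reading frame by ligation-independent cloning (LIC). It replicates in E. coli from a ColE1/pBR322-type origin. The bom region and the rop gene are also present, and rop keeps the plasmid at the low copy number listed in the record. Selection is by ampicillin through the TEM beta-lactamase gene (bla), which is driven by its own promoter and followed by an fd terminator.

The expression cassette is compact. rrnB T1 and T2 terminators sit upstream and insulate it from read-through transcription. They are followed by a T7 promoter, the strong phage T7 gene 10 ribosome binding site, a His6 affinity tag, the T7 Ocr protein (Mocr, used here as an N-terminal fusion partner), a TEV protease site and a T7 terminator. A gene inserted at the LIC site, which is opened by SspI digestion, is therefore made as a His6-Mocr fusion whose tag can be removed with TEV protease. The short "SET1" hit just before the terminator is only a fragment match and is probably not a functional tag.

According to the depositor, the Series-14 vectors address the uneven expression seen with polycistronic messages. BioBrick-style restriction sites let several cassettes be combined in one plasmid, each with its own T7 promoter and ribosome binding site. The lac operator was deliberately left out because it destabilised multi-promoter plasmids in standard expression strains, and no operator appears in the feature table. Its absence means substantial leaky expression, but the depositor has found the series valuable for co-expressing multi-protein complexes.
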