Addgene plasmid #48310: pET His6 Mocr TEV expression vector with BioBrick polypromoter restriction sites (14-O)
Purpose: (Empty Backbone)
Depositing lab: Scott Gradia. Depositing organization: University of California, Berkeley.
Backbone
  Vector backbone: pET
  Backbone size (bp): 3430
  Vector type: Bacterial Expression
  Tag / fusion protein: His6 (N terminal on backbone); Mocr (N terminal on backbone)
Growth in bacteria
  Bacterial resistance: Ampicillin, 100 μg/mL
  Growth temperature: 37°C
  Growth strain: XL1 Blue
  Copy number: Low Copy
Gene/Insert
  Gene/Insert name: None
Terms and licenses: Academic/Nonprofit Terms; Industry Terms: Not Available to Industry
Depositor comments: This plasmid is an empty vector to be used with a LIC cloning protocol. It has a TEV cleavable His6-Mocr tag on the N-terminus and Amp resistance. To clone into this vector, add LIC fusion tags to the 5' end of your PCR primers. Forward - 5'TACTTCCAATCCAATGCA3' Reverse - 5'TTATCCACTTCCAATGTTATTA3' Linearize the plasmid with SspI and gel purify. When digesting the DNA with T4 polymerase for LIC, use dCTP for insert and dGTP for vector. The Series-14 plasmids were designed to overcome the unpredictable expression patterns of genes from a polycistronic message. As mentioned in the Series-2 and Series-9 polycistronic sections, often genes that express well from a single gene mRNA do not express at the same level when placed in a polycistronic message next to other genes. This effect is likely due to mRNA structure interfering with access to the ribosome binding site. When we first made our polypromoter plasmids we found that we could clone multiple genes together in the Xl1-Blue cells so that each possess a T7 promoter, followed by a Lac operator, followed by a ribosome binding site, followed by your open reading frame (T7-LacO-RBS-yORF). However, these multi-gene polypromoter plasmids were unable to be transformed into an expression strain such as BL-21 or Rosetta2. We then figured out that we needed a RecAexpression strain (like Rosetta-Blues) to successfully propagate our polypromoter plasmids. Although Rosetta-Blue cells propagated our plasmids, expression was not so great and we didn't want to rely on a specialized strain to perform our expression. Finally, we figured out that it was the LacO that follows the T7 promoter that was causing plasmid instability in our polypromoter system. Removal of the LacO allowed us to express our polypromoter plasmids in Rosetta2 cells and we have had much success with these plasmids since. Much like our Series- 2 plasmids, the Series-14 plasmids are going to give a substantial amount of leaky expression. However, even with this shortcoming, we have found Series-14 to be a valuable resource for expressing multi-protein complexes. Cloning into the Series-14 plasmids and subsequent biobrick subcloning is performed exactly as described for the Series-9 plasmids. More information on this vector can be found through http://qb3.berkeley.edu/qb3/macrolab/
How to cite: pET His6 Mocr TEV expression vector with BioBrick polypromoter restriction sites (14-O) was a gift from Scott Gradia (Addgene plasmid # 48310 ; http://n2t.net/addgene:48310 ; RRID:Addgene_48310)
