>Addgene plasmid #48310 | pET His6 Mocr TEV expression vector with BioBrick polypromoter restriction sites (14-O) | addgene partial sequence | sequence record 71549 | rrnB-T1-term-F 5'-ACGAAAGGCTCAGTCGAAAG-3'
TCTGTTGTTTGTCGGTGAGTCCTTCCAGTCTGGGCGAAAGCGCGGTCGATCAAATTAAGCAGAAGGCCAT
CCTGACGGATGGCCTTTTTGCGTTTCTATCGATCCCGCGAAATTAATACGACTCACTATAGGCCCCTCTA
GAAATAATTTTGTTTAACTTTAAGAAGGAGATATACCATGGGTTCTTCTCACCATCACCATCACCATGGT
TCTTCTATGAGCAACATGACATACAATAATGTTTTCGACCACGCGTACGAAATGCTTAAGGAGAACATCC
GTTATGATGACATACGGGATACAGATGACCTTCACGACGCAATTCATATGGCCGCCGATAATGCCGTCCC
TCACTATTATGCCGATATTCGGTCAGTTATGGCATCTGAAGGTATTGATCTGGAATTTGAGGATAGTGGC
CTCATGCCAGATACGAAGGACGACATCAGAATTCTGCAAGCGCGGATCTACGAACAACTTACCATCGATT
TATGGGAAGATGCGGAAGATCTCCTGAATGAATACCTGGAAGAAGTGGAGGAGTATGAGGAAGATGAAGA
GGGGACGGGGATCGAGGAAAACCTGTACTTCCAATCCAATATTGGAAGTGGATAACTGGCTGCTGCCACC
GCTGAGCATAGCATAACCCCTTGGGGCCTCTAAACGGGTCTTGAGGGGTTTTTTGCTGAAAGGAGGAACT
ATATCAAGTCCCGAAGTAGCTGTCAGACTGCTGGCGACCGCCGCAACTAGTGGCGTCATGCGTGCCGTAT
GGTCTTTCGCCTGTAGACGCCCTACAAGCCGTACTAAAGTGGAAAGACCCGCAAAAGGTATCGCGATCGC
CCTGCAGGGAACTATATCCGACTAGTAGCCCGCCTAATGAGCGGGCTTTTTTTTAATTCCCCTATTTGTT
TATTTTTCTAAATACATTCAAATATGTATCCGCTCATGAGACAATAACCCTGATAAATGCTTCGAAAAAG
GAAGAGTATGAGTATTCAACATTTCCGTGTCGCCCTTATTCCCTTTTTTGCGGCATTTTGCCTTCCTGTT
TTTGCTCACC
